Addgene plasmid #99882: pFUS_A8
Purpose: (Empty Backbone) Recipient vector for Golden Gate TALE cloning system. Used to assemble 8 TALE repeats.
Depositing lab: Yiping Qi. Depositing organization: University of Maryland, College Park. Publication: Robust transcriptional activation in plants using multiplexed CRISPR-Act2.0 and mTALE-Act systems. Lowder LG, Zhou J, Zhang Y, Malzahn A, Zhong Z, Hsieh TF, Voytas DF, Zhang Y, Qi Y. Mol Plant. 2017 Nov 29. pii: S1674-2052(17)30344-1. doi: 10.1016/j.molp.2017.11.010. PubMed 29197638.
Backbone
  Vector backbone: pFUS_A
  Vector type: TALEN
Growth in bacteria
  Bacterial resistance: Spectinomycin, 50 μg/mL
  Growth temperature: 37°C
  Growth strain: DH5alpha
  Copy number: Unknown
Gene/Insert
  Cloning method: Restriction Enzyme
  Sequencing primers: 5′ ttgatgcctggcagttccct; 3′ cgaaccgaacaggcttatgt
Terms and licenses: Academic/Nonprofit Terms; Industry Terms: Not Available to Industry
Depositor comments: The BsaI cuting sites were modified to receive 8 TALE repeats for Golden Gate Assembly
How to cite: pFUS_A8 was a gift from Yiping Qi (Addgene plasmid # 99882 ; http://n2t.net/addgene:99882 ; RRID:Addgene_99882)
