[The description below was written by a language model from this plasmid's Addgene catalogue record and pLannotate feature annotations shown in this document.]
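Description:
pFUS_A8 is a small (about 3.0 kb) empty recipient vector for the Golden Gate TALE assembly system, derived from the pFUS_A backbone. It is a purely bacterial cloning intermediate. Propagation in E. coli relies on a high-copy ColE1/pUC-type origin, and selection is by spectinomycin through a complete aadA (SmR) aminoglycoside adenylyltransferase gene. That gene lies downstream of a fragment of the class 1 integron Pc promoter and a short remnant of a gentamicin resistance gene, both apparently carried along with the resistance cassette.

According to the depositor, the BsaI cutting sites of the parent vector were modified so that the plasmid accepts exactly eight TALE repeat modules in a single Golden Gate reaction. In this type of cloning, type IIS digestion leaves defined overhangs that order the repeat modules as they are ligated into the array vector. The BsaI sites themselves are not annotated in the feature table.

The cloning region sits within a pBluescript-derived lacZα cassette, comprising a CAP binding site, lac promoter and operator, lacZα fragments, a partial multiple cloning site and flanking T7 and T3 promoters. Such a cassette is normally the basis of blue/white screening for insert replacement, although the record does not state this use explicitly. rrnB T1 and T2 terminators flank the region, and short lacI and f1 ori fragments are non-functional leftovers.

The vector carries no insert. It was deposited with work on multiplexed transcriptional activation in plants using TALE-based activators, where an eight-repeat sub-array built here would presumably be moved on into a final TALE expression backbone.
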