Features (pLannotate 1.2.2; 16 found; start..end, strand, type, name):
     47..83      -  CDS            lacZα (fragment): LacZα fragment of β-galactosidase; lacZ fragment
    139..157     -  rep_origin     f1 ori (fragment): f1 bacteriophage origin of replication; arrow indicates direction of (+) strand synthesis
    162..317     -  CDS            lacZα (fragment): LacZα fragment of β-galactosidase; lacZ fragment
    325..343     +  promoter       T7 promoter: promoter for bacteriophage T7 RNA polymerase
    352..375     -  misc_feature   MCS (fragment): pBluescript multiple cloning site
    391..409     -  promoter       T3 promoter: promoter for bacteriophage T3 RNA polymerase
    454..470     -  protein_bind   lac operator: The lac repressor binds to the lac operator to inhibit transcription in E. coli. This inhibition can be relieved by adding lactose or isopropyl-β-D-thiogalactopyranoside (IPTG). lac repressor encoded by lacI
    478..508     -  promoter       lac promoter: promoter for the E. coli lac operon
    523..544     -  protein_bind   CAP binding site: CAP binding activates transcription in the presence of cAMP. E. coli catabolite activator protein
    737..760     +  promoter       Pc promoter (fragment): intI1 (promoter lies within the coding sequence); class 1 integron promoter
    936..992     +  CDS            GmR (fragment): gentamycin acetyltransferase; aacC1; confers resistance to gentamycin
    999..1790    +  CDS            SmR: aminoglycoside adenylyltransferase (Murphy, 1985); aadA; confers resistance to spectinomycin and streptomycin
   1883..2471    +  rep_origin     ori: high-copy-number ColE1/pMB1/pBR322/pUC origin of replication
   2654..2746    +  CDS            lacI (fragment): lac repressor; lacI; The lac repressor binds to the lac operator to inhibit transcription in E. coli. This inhibition can be relieved by adding lactose or isopropyl-β-D-thiogalactopyranoside (IPTG).
   2801..2828    -  terminator     rrnB T2 terminator: transcription terminator T2 from the E. coli rrnB gene
   2960..3003    +  terminator     rrnB T1 terminator: Escherichia coli rrnB; transcription terminator T1 from the E. coli rrnB gene
>Addgene plasmid #99882 | pFUS_A8 | addgene full sequence | sequence record 203109 | Addgene NGS Result
TTGATGCCTGGCAGTTCCCTACTCTCGCGTTAACGCTAGCATGGATGTTTTCCCAGTCACGACGTTGTAA
AACGACGGCCAGTCTTAAGCGTCTCCCCCTGAACCTGACCCCGGACCAAGTGGTGGCTATCGAGACCGGC
GCCGCTACAGGGCGCGTCCCATTCGCCATTCAGGCTGCGCAACTGTTGGGAAGGGCGATCGGTGCGGGCC
TCTTCGCTATTACGCCAGCTGGCGAAAGGGGGATGTGCTGCAAGGCGATTAAGTTGGGTAACGCCAGGGT
TTTCCCAGTCACGACGTTGTAAAACGACGGCCAGTGAGCGCGCGTAATACGACTCACTATAGGGCGAATT
GGGTACCGGGCCCCCCCTCGAGGTCCTCCAGCTTTTGTTCCCTTTAGTGAGGGTTAATTGCGCGCTTGGC
GTAATCATGGTCATAGCTGTTTCCTGTGTGAAATTGTTATCCGCTCACAATTCCACACAACATACGAGCC
GGAAGCATAAAGTGTAAAGCCTGGGGTGCCTAATGAGTGAGCTAACTCACATTAATTGCGTTGCGCTCAC
TGCCCGCTTTCCACCGGTGGTCTCTTCGAAACGGTGCAGCGGCTGTTGCCGGTGCTGTGCCAGGACCATG
GCCGAGACGTCTAGACCAGCCAGGACAGAAATGCCTCGACTTCGCTGCTACCCAAGGTTGCCGGGTGACG
CACACCGTGGAAACGGATGAAGGCACGAACCCAGTGGACATAAGCCTGTTCGGTTCGTAAGCTGTAATGC
AAGTAGCGTATGCGCTCACGCAACTGGTCCAGAACCTTGACCGAACGCAGCGGTGGTAACGGCGCAGTGG
CGGTTTTCATGGCTTGTTATGACTGTTTTTTTGGGGTACAGTCTATGCCTCGGGCATCCAAGCAGCAAGC
GCGTTACGCCGTGGGTCGATGTTTGATGTTATGGAGCAGCAACGATGTTACGCAGCAGGGCAGTCGCCCT
AAAACAAAGTTAAACATTATGAGGGAAGCGGTGATCGCCGAAGTATCGACTCAACTATCAGAGGTAGTTG
GCGTCATCGAGCGCCATCTCGAACCGACGTTGCTGGCCGTACATTTGTACGGCTCCGCAGTGGATGGCGG
CCTGAAGCCACACAGTGATATTGATTTGCTGGTTACGGTGACCGTAAGGCTTGATGAAACAACGCGGCGA
GCTTTGATCAACGACCTTTTGGAAACTTCGGCTTCCCCTGGAGAGAGCGAGATTCTCCGCGCTGTAGAAG
TCACCATTGTTGTGCACGACGACATCATTCCGTGGCGTTATCCAGCTAAGCGCGAACTGCAATTTGGAGA
ATGGCAGCGCAATGACATTCTTGCAGGTATCTTCGAGCCAGCCACGATCGACATTGATCTGGCTATCTTG
CTGACAAAAGCAAGAGAACATAGCGTTGCCTTGGTAGGTCCAGCGGCGGAGGAACTCTTTGATCCGGTTC
CTGAACAGGATCTATTTGAGGCGCTAAATGAAACCTTAACGCTATGGAACTCGCCGCCCGACTGGGCTGG
CGATGAGCGAAATGTAGTGCTTACGTTGTCCCGCATTTGGTACAGCGCAGTAACCGGCAAAATCGCGCCG
AAGGATGTCGCTGCCGACTGGGCAATGGAGCGCCTGCCGGCCCAGTATCAGCCCGTCATACTTGAAGCTA
GACAGGCTTATCTTGGACAAGAAGAAGATCGCTTGGCCTCGCGCGCAGATCAGTTGGAAGAATTTGTCCA
CTACGTGAAAGGCGAGATCACCAAGGTAGTCGGCAAATAACCCTCGAGCCACCCATGACCAAAATCCCTT
AACGTGAGTTACGCGTCGTTCCACTGAGCGTCAGACCCCGTAGAAAAGATCAAAGGATCTTCTTGAGATC
CTTTTTTTCTGCGCGTAATCTGCTGCTTGCAAACAAAAAAACCACCGCTACCAGCGGTGGTTTGTTTGCC
GGATCAAGAGCTACCAACTCTTTTTCCGAAGGTAACTGGCTTCAGCAGAGCGCAGATACCAAATACTGTT
CTTCTAGTGTAGCCGTAGTTAGGCCACCACTTCAAGAACTCTGTAGCACCGCCTACATACCTCGCTCTGC
TAATCCTGTTACCAGTGGCTGCTGCCAGTGGCGATAAGTCGTGTCTTACCGGGTTGGACTCAAGACGATA
GTTACCGGATAAGGCGCAGCGGTCGGGCTGAACGGGGGGTTCGTGCACACAGCCCAGCTTGGAGCGAACG
ACCTACACCGAACTGAGATACCTACAGCGTGAGCTATGAGAAAGCGCCACGCTTCCCGAAGGGAGAAAGG
CGGACAGGTATCCGGTAAGCGGCAGGGTCGGAACAGGAGAGCGCACGAGGGAGCTTCCAGGGGGAAACGC
CTGGTATCTTTATAGTCCTGTCGGGTTTCGCCACCTCTGACTTGAGCGTCGATTTTTGTGATGCTCGTCA
GGGGGGCGGAGCCTATGGAAAAACGCCAGCAACGCGGCCTTTTTACGGTTCCTGGCCTTTTGCTGGCCTT
TTGCTCACATGTTCTTTCCTGCGTTATCCCCTGATTCTGTGGATAACCGTATTACCGCCTTTGAGTGAGC
TGATACCGCTCGCCGCAGCCGAACGACCGAGCGCAGCGAGTCAGTGAGCGAGGAAGCGGAAGAGCGCCCA
ATACGCAAACCGCCTCTCCCCGCGCGTTGGCCGATTCATTAATGCAGCTGGCACGACAGGTTTCCCGACT
GGAAAGCGGGCAGTGAGCGCAACGCAATTAATACGCGTACCGCTAGCCAGGAAGAGTTTGTAGAAACGCA
AAAAGGCCATCCGTCAGGATGGCCTTCTGCTTAGTTTGATGCCTGGCAGTTTATGGCGGGCGTCCTGCCC
GCCACCCTCCGGGCCGTTGCTTCACAACGTTCAAATCCGCTCCCGGCGGATTTGTCCTACTCAGGAGAGC
GTTCACCGACAAACAACAGATAAAACGAAAGGCCCAGTCTTCCGACTGAGCCTTTCGTTTTAT
